Addgene plasmid #130209: pRDAX-VALENTIA-028 EB3-mVenus//BsaI
Purpose: EMMA Kit # 1000000119 extension
Depositing lab: Gary Lewin. Depositing organization: Max-Delbrueck-Centrum fuer Molekulare Medizin (MDC).
Backbone
  Vector backbone: custom built
  Vector type: Synthetic Biology
Growth in bacteria
  Bacterial resistance: Ampicillin, 100 μg/mL
  Growth temperature: 37°C
  Growth strain: DH5alpha
  Copy number: High Copy
Gene/Insert
  Gene/Insert name: EB3-mVenus
  Species: M. musculus (mouse)
  Cloning method: Restriction Enzyme; 5′ cloning site unknown (unknown if destroyed); 3′ cloning site unknown (unknown if destroyed)
Terms and licenses: Academic/Nonprofit Terms; Industry Terms: Not Available to Industry
How to cite: pRDAX-VALENTIA-028 EB3-mVenus//BsaI was a gift from Gary Lewin (Addgene plasmid # 130209 ; http://n2t.net/addgene:130209 ; RRID:Addgene_130209)
