[The description below was written by a language model from this plasmid's Addgene catalogue record and pLannotate feature annotations shown in this document.]
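Description:
pRDAX-VALENTIA-028 EB3-mVenus//BsaI is a custom-built synthetic-biology plasmid of about 5.1 kb, deposited as an extension to the EMMA modular mammalian assembly kit. It is maintained in E. coli through a high-copy ColE1/pUC-type origin and selected with ampicillin. In the annotated sequence, the β-lactamase gene is driven by a cat promoter. The origin and resistance cassette are flanked by bacterial transcription terminators (T3Te, T7Te and the bidirectional tonB terminator), an arrangement commonly used in modular backbones to insulate the propagation functions from read-through into or out of the cargo region.

The payload is a complete mammalian expression unit. A CMV immediate-early enhancer joined to the chicken β-actin promoter (a CAG-style hybrid promoter, although no associated intron is annotated) sits upstream of the EB3 coding sequence (MAPRE3). EB3 is followed, after a short gap consistent with a linker, by mVenus, a monomeric, rapidly maturing yellow fluorescent protein, and the unit ends with an SV40 polyadenylation signal. EB3 is a plus-end tracking protein that binds the growing tips of microtubules, so a C-terminal fluorescent fusion of this kind is typically used as a live-cell marker of microtubule growth. The catalogue lists the insert species as mouse, whereas the automated annotation matched the human protein entry, which probably reflects the high conservation of the two orthologues.

The "//BsaI" in the name suggests a role for this Type IIS enzyme in Golden Gate-style assembly, but no such sites are annotated and the cloning sites are recorded as unknown. The record also does not say which EMMA position this part occupies. A stretch of roughly 800 bp between the polyadenylation signal and the T3Te terminator carries no annotation.
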