Features (pLannotate 1.2.2; 11 found; start..end, strand, type, name):
    158..537     +  enhancer       CMV enhancer: human cytomegalovirus immediate early enhancer
    539..814     +  promoter       chicken β-actin promoter: No description available
    840..1682    +  CDS            MAPRE3: MARE3_HUMAN - Experimental evidence at protein level: Swiss-Prot protein existence level 1. Plus-end tracking protein (+TIP) that binds to the plus-end of microtubules and regulates the dynamics of the microtubule cytoskeleton. Promotes microtubule growth. May be involved in spindle function by stabilizing microtubules and anchoring them at centrosomes. Also acts as a regulator of minus-end microtubule organization: interacts with the complex formed by AKAP9 and PDE4DIP, leading to recruit CAMSAP2 to the Golgi apparatus, thereby tethering non- centrosomal minus-end microtubules to the Golgi, a
   1707..2420    +  CDS            mVenus: mVenus is a basic (constitutively fluorescent) yellow fluorescent protein published in 2006, derived from Aequorea victoria. It is reported to be a rapidly-maturing monomer with moderate acid sensitivity.
   2478..2599    +  polyA_signal   SV40 poly(A) signal: SV40 polyadenylation signal
   3400..3429    +  terminator     T3Te terminator: phage T3 early transcription terminator
   3451..4038    +  rep_origin     ori: high-copy-number ColE1/pMB1/pBR322/pUC origin of replication
   4050..4077    -  terminator     T7Te terminator: phage T7 early transcription terminator
   4101..4961    -  CDS            AmpR: β-lactamase; bla; confers resistance to ampicillin, carbenicillin, and related antibiotics
   4962..5064    -  promoter       cat promoter: promoter of the E. coli cat gene encoding chloramphenicol acetyltransferase
   5065..2       -  terminator     tonB terminator (across the origin): bidirectional E. coli tonB-P14 transcription terminator
>Addgene plasmid #130209 | pRDAX-VALENTIA-028 EB3-mVenus//BsaI | addgene full sequence | sequence record 273537 | Addgene NGS Result
CTTTCTGCTATGGAGGTCAGGTATGATTTAAAGGTCTCATAGGTCTTGTATTCAGTCTCGCACTTTAGAC
ATGGTCTTCTGCTGCCCGTGGTCCTCTATTCGTCGGATGTTCTGTCGATTCTTCCTGTCTATCTGGACTG
GATCTGATATCATCGTCGACATTGATTATTGACTAGTTATTAATAGTAATCAATTACGGGGTCATTAGTT
CATAGCCCATATATGGAGTTCCGCGTTACATAACTTACGGTAAATGGCCCGCCTGGCTGACCGCCCAACG
ACCCCCGCCCATTGACGTCAATAATGACGTATGTTCCCATAGTAACGCCAATAGGGACTTTCCATTGACG
TCAATGGGTGGAGTATTTACGGTAAACTGCCCACTTGGCAGTACATCAAGTGTATCATATGCCAAGTACG
CCCCCTATTGACGTCAATGACGGTAAATGGCCCGCCTGGCATTATGCCCAGTACATGACCTTATGGGACT
TTCCTACTTGGCAGTACATCTACGTATTAGTCATCGCTATTACCATGGTCGAGGTGAGCCCCACGTTCTG
CTTCACTCTCCCCATCTCCCCCCCCTCCCCACCCCCAATTTTGTATTTATTTATTTTTTAATTATTTTGT
GCAGCGATGGGGGCGGGGGGGGGGGGGGCGCGCGCCAGGCGGGGCGGGGCGGGGSGRGGGGSGGGGCGGG
GCGAGGCGGAGAGGTGCGGCGGCAGCCAATCAGAGCGGCGCGCTCCGAAAGTTTCCTTTTATGGCGAGGC
GGCGGCGGCGGCGGCCCTATAAAAAGCGAAGCGCGCGGCGGGCGGGAGTCGCTGCGTTGGGACGCCACCA
TGGCCGTGAACGTGTACTCAACCAGCGTAACAAGCGAGAATCTGTCAAGGCACGACATGTTGGCTTGGGT
GAACGATTCCCTTCATCTGAACTACACCAAAATCGAACAGCTGTGCTCTGGAGCTGCCTATTGCCAGTTT
ATGGACATGCTCTTTCCCGGATGTGTGCACCTTCGGAAAGTCAAATTCCAGGCAAAACTGGAACATGAGT
ATATCCACAACTTTAAGGTTCTGCAAGCAGCTTTTAAGAAGATGGGCGTGGACAAGATCATCCCGGTGGA
AAAGCTCGTGAAAGGGAAGTTTCAGGACAATTTCGAGTTCATTCAGTGGTTCAAGAAGTTCTTTGACGCC
AACTATGATGGGAAAGATTACAATCCACTGCTTGCCAGACAGGGACAGGATGTCGCACCGCCACCCAATC
CTGGCGACCAGATCTTCAACAAGAGCAAGAAACTGATTGGGACAGCGGTTCCACAACGTACTTCCCCTAC
TGGCCCCAAGAACATGCAGACGTCTGGCAGACTGAGCAATGTTGCTCCACCCTGTATACTCCGCAAGAAT
CCACCTAGTGCTCGAAATGGCGGTCATGAGACAGATGCCCAGATACTGGAGCTCAACCAACAGCTGGTAG
ACCTGAAACTGACCGTCGACGGATTGGAGAAAGAGAGGGACTTCTACTTCTCCAAGTTGCGGGATATAGA
GCTCATTTGCCAGGAACACGAGAGCGAAAACTCTCCCGTCATCAGTGGTATCATCGGTATTCTGTATGCC
ACTGAAGAAGGGTTTGCACCTCCTGAAGATGACGAAATTGAGGAGCACCAACAGGAGGATCAAGACGAGT
ACCTGGATGGCGGGTCAGGCGGCAGCGTGTCAAAGGGAGAAGAGTTGTTTACCGGTGTTGTTCCCATACT
GGTGGAACTGGATGGTGACGTCAATGGACACAAGTTTAGCGTTTCTGGCGAAGGAGAAGGCGATGCTACC
TATGGCAAACTGACCCTCAAACTGATCTGTACGACTGGAAAGTTGCCTGTACCTTGGCCAACACTGGTCA
CAACCTTGGGCTATGGGCTGCAATGCTTTGCCCGTTATCCTGATCACATGAAGCAACATGACTTCTTTAA
GTCTGCTATGCCAGAGGGATATGTGCAGGAACGGACTATCTTCTTCAAGGACGACGGCAACTACAAGACG
AGAGCTGAGGTGAAATTTGAGGGTGACACACTGGTGAATCGCATAGAGCTGAAAGGCATCGACTTCAAAG
AAGATGGGAATATTCTCGGGCATAAACTCGAGTACAACTACAATTCCCACAACGTGTACATCACTGCCGA
TAAGCAGAAGAATGGGATTAAGGCGAACTTCAAGATCCGACACAACATCGAGGATGGTGGGGTCCAGCTT
GCCGACCATTATCAGCAGAACACACCCATTGGGGATGGACCAGTCCTGTTGCCGGATAACCACTACCTCA
GTTACCAGAGCAAACTGTCCAAAGATCCCAATGAGAAGAGGGACCATATGGTACTGCTCGAATTCGTGAC
TGCAGCAGGCATTACCCTTGGGATGGATGAACTTTATAAGTCAGGCTAATAACAGCTTCCGGACTCTAGA
ACATCCCTACAGGTGATATCCTCGGGTAACTTGTTTATTGCAGCTTATAATGGTTACAAATAAAGCAATA
GCATCACAAATTTCACAAATAAAGCATTTTTTTCACTGCATTCTAGTTGTGGTTTGTCCAAACTCATCAA
TGTATCTTATCATGTCTGTCGTCGAATTCGAGTTGGCGCGCCTGTCATTCTAAATCTCTCTTTCAGCCTA
AAGCTTTTTCCCCGTATCCCCCCAGGTGTCTGCAGGCTCAAAGAGCAGCGAGAAGCGTTCAGAGGAAAGC
GATCCCGTGCCACCTTCCCCGTGCCCGGGCTGTCCCCGCACGCTGCCGGCTCGGGGATGCGGGGGGAGCG
CCGGACCGGAGCGGAGCCCCGGGCGGCTCGCTGCTGCCCCCTAGCGGGGGAGGGACGTAATTACATCCCT
GGGGGCTTTGGGAGGGGGCTGTCCCCGTGAGCTCCCAGGCGCGCCTGTCATTCTAAATCTCTCTTTCAGC
CTAAAGCTTTTTCCCCGTATCCCCCCAGGTGTCTGCAGGCTCAAAGAGCAGCGAGAAGCGTTCAGAGGAA
AGCGATCCCGTGCCACCTTCCCCGTGCCCGGGCTGTCCCCGCACGCTGCCGGCTCGGGGATGCGGGGGGA
GCGCCGGACCGGAGCGGAGCCCCGGGCGGCTCGCTGCTGCCCCCTAGCGGGGGAGGGACGTAATTACATC
CCTGGGGGCTTTGGGGGGGGGCTGTCCCCGTGAGCTCCCAGGCGCGCCAACTCGGTACCTCACCCGATTC
TCATCATGGAGACACATCAGGACATCTCCAATACCGCCATGGAAACGCACCAAGATGCGACTGCTCTTCT
GCCAGTGACGGCATTCGTCTGCAAGATTAACGGCATACAGAAAGAAACGATGAGACCCATTCAGGACGAG
CCTCAGACTCCAGCGTAACTGGACTGCAATCAACTCACTGGCTCACCTTCACGGGTGGGCCTTTCTTCGG
TAGAAAATCAAAGGATCTTCTTGAGATCCTTTTTTTCTGCGCGTAATCTGCTGCTTGCAAACAAAAAAAC
CACCGCTACCAGCGGTGGTTTGTTTGCCGGATCAAGAGCTACCAACTCTTTTTCCGAGGTAACTGGCTTC
AGCAGAGCGCAGATACCAAATACTGTTCTTCTAGTGTAGCCGTAGTTAGGCCACCACTTCAAGAACTCTG
TAGCACCGCCTACATACCTCGCTCTGCTAATCCTGTTACCAGTGGCTGCTGCCAGTGGCGATAAGTCGTG
TCTTACCGGGTTGGACTCAAGACGATAGTTACCGGATAAGGCGCAGCGGTCGGGCTGAACGGGGGGTTCG
TGCACACAGCCCAGCTTGGAGCGAACGACCTACACCGAACTGAGATACCTACAGCGTGAGCTATGAGAAA
GCGCCACGCTTCCCGAAGGGAGAAAGGCGGACAGGTATCCGGTAAGCGGCAGGGTCGGAACAGGAGAGCG
CACGAGGGAGCTTCCAGGGGGAAACGCCTGGTATCTTTATAGTCCTGTCGGGTTTCGCCACCTCTGACTT
GAGCATCGATTTTTGTGATGCTCGTCAGGGGGGCGGAGCCTATGGAAAAACGCCAGCAACGCAGAAAGGC
CCACCCGAAGGTGAGCCAGGTGATTACATTTGGGCCCTCATTACCAATGCTTAATCAGTGAGGCACCTAT
CTCAGCGATCTGTCTATTTCGTTCATCCATAGTTGCCTGACTCCCCGTCGTGTAGATAACTACGATGCGG
GAGGGCTTACCATCTGGCCCCAGTGCTGCAATGATACCGCGAGAACCACGCTCACCGGCTCCAGATTTAT
CAGCAATAAACCAGCCAGCCGGGAGGGCCGAGCGCAGAAGTGATCCTGCAACTTTATCCGCCTCCATCCA
GTCTATTAATTGTTGCCGGGAAGCTAGAGTAAGTAGTTCGCCAGTTAATAGTTTGCGCAACGTTGTTGCC
ATTGCTACAGGCATCGTGGTGTCACGCTCGTCGTTTGGTATGGCTTCATTCAGCTCCGGTTCCCAACGAT
CAAGGCGAGTTACATGATCCCCCATGTTGTGCAAAAAAGCGGTTAGCTCCTTCGGTCCTCCGATCGTTGC
CAGAAGTAAGTTGGCCGCAGTGTTATCACTCATGGTTATGGCAGCACTGCATAATTCTCTTACTGTCATG
CCATCCGTGAGATGCTTTTCTGTGACTGGTGAGTACTCAACCAAGTCATTCTGAGAATAGTGTATGCGGC
GACCGAGTTGCTCTTGCCCGGCGTCAATACGGGATAATACCGCGCCACATAGCAGAACTTTAAAAGTGCT
CATCATTGGAAAACGTTCTTCGGGGCGTAAACTCTCAAGGATCTTACCGCTGTTGAGATCCAGTTCGATG
TAACCCACTCGTGCACCCAACTGATCTTCAGCATCTTTTACTTTCACCAGCGTTTCTGGGTGAGCAAAAA
CAGGAAGGCAAAATGCCGCAAAAAAGGGAATAAGGGCGACACGGAAATGTTGAATACTCATTTTAGCTTC
CTTAGCTCCTGAAAATCTCGATAACTCAAAAAATACGCCCGGTAGTGATCTTATTTCATTATGGTGAAAG
TTGGAACCTCTTACGTGCCGATCAAGTCAAAAGCCTCCGGTCGGAGGCTTTTGA
